>Addgene plasmid #70707 | MSP2292 | depositor full sequence | sequence record 127770 | MSP2292 sequence 7092 bps
GGGGAATTGTGAGCGGATAACAATTCCCCTGTAGAAATAATTTTGTTTAACTTTAATAAGGAGATATACC
ATGGGCAAACGGAACTACATCCTGGGGCTTGACATTGGGATAACCAGCGTTGGCTACGGAATTATTGATT
ATGAGACACGCGATGTGATTGACGCCGGGGTTAGGCTGTTCAAAGAGGCCAACGTTGAAAACAACGAGGG
AAGACGGAGTAAGCGCGGAGCAAGAAGACTCAAGCGCAGACGGAGACATCGGATTCAGAGGGTGAAAAAG
CTGCTCTTCGATTACAATCTCCTGACCGATCATAGTGAGCTGAGCGGAATCAACCCCTACGAGGCGCGAG
TGAAAGGGCTTTCCCAGAAGCTGTCCGAAGAGGAGTTCTCCGCCGCGTTGCTGCACCTGGCCAAACGGAG
GGGGGTTCACAATGTAAACGAAGTGGAGGAGGACACGGGCAATGAACTTAGTACGAAAGAACAGATCAGT
AGGAACTCTAAGGCTCTCGAAGAGAAATACGTCGCTGAGTTGCAGCTTGAGAGACTGAAAAAAGACGGCG
AAGTACGCGGATCTATTAATAGGTTCAAGACTTCAGATTACGTAAAGGAAGCCAAGCAGCTCCTGAAAGT
ACAGAAAGCGTACCATCAGCTCGATCAGAGCTTCATCGATACCTACATAGATTTGCTGGAGACACGGAGG
ACATACTACGAGGGCCCAGGGGAAGGATCTCCTTTTGGGTGGAAGGACATCAAGGAATGGTACGAGATGC
TTATGGGACATTGTACATATTTTCCGGAGGAGCTCAGGAGCGTCAAGTACGCCTACAATGCCGACCTGTA
CAATGCCCTCAATGACCTCAATAACCTCGTGATTACCAGGGACGAGAACGAGAAGCTGGAGTACTATGAA
AAGTTCCAGATTATCGAGAATGTGTTTAAGCAGAAGAAGAAGCCGACACTTAAGCAGATTGCAAAGGAAA
TCCTCGTGAATGAGGAAGATATCAAGGGATACAGAGTGACAAGTACAGGCAAGCCCGAGTTCACAAATCT
GAAGGTGTACCACGATATTAAGGACATAACCGCACGAAAGGAGATAATCGAAAACGCTGAGCTCCTCGAT
CAGATCGCAAAAATTCTTACCATCTACCAGTCTAGTGAGGACATTCAGGAGGAACTGACTAATCTGAACA
GTGAGCTCACCCAAGAGGAAATTGAGCAGATTTCAAACCTGAAAGGCTACACCGGGACGCACAATCTGAG
CCTCAAAGCAATCAACCTCATTCTGGATGAACTTTGGCACACAAATGACAACCAAATTGCCATATTCAAC
CGCCTGAAACTGGTGCCAAAAAAAGTGGATCTGTCACAGCAAAAGGAAATCCCTACAACCTTGGTTGACG
ATTTTATTCTGTCCCCCGTTGTCAAGCGGAGCTTCATCCAGTCAATCAAGGTGATCAATGCCATCATTAA
AAAATACGGATTGCCAAACGATATAATTATCGAGCTTGCACGAGAGAAGAACTCAAAGGACGCCCAGAAG
ATGATTAACGAAATGCAGAAGCGCAACCGCCAGACAAACGAACGCATAGAGGAAATTATAAGAACAACCG
GCAAAGAGAATGCCAAGTATCTGATCGAGAAAATCAAGCTGCACGACATGCAAGAAGGCAAGTGCCTGTA
CTCTCTGGAAGCTATCCCACTCGAAGATCTGCTGAATAATCCATTCAATTACGAGGTGGACCACATCATC
CCTAGATCCGTAAGCTTTGACAATTCCTTCAATAACAAAGTTCTGGTTAAACAGGAGGAAAATTCTAAAA
AAGGGAACCGGACCCCGTTCCAGTACCTGAGCTCCAGTGACAGCAAGATTAGCTACGAGACTTTTAAGAA
ACATATTCTGAATCTGGCCAAAGGCAAAGGCAGGATCAGCAAGACCAAGAAGGAGTACCTCCTCGAAGAA
CGCGACATTAACAGATTTAGTGTGCAGAAAGATTTCATCAACCGAAACCTTGTCGATACTCGGTACGCCA
CGAGAGGCCTGATGAATCTCCTCAGGAGCTACTTCCGCGTCAATAATCTGGACGTTAAAGTCAAGAGCAT
AAATGGGGGATTCACCAGCTTTCTGAGGAGAAAGTGGAAGTTTAAGAAGGAACGAAACAAAGGATACAAG
CACCATGCTGAGGATGCTTTGATCATCGCTAACGCGGACTTTATCTTTAAGGAATGGAAAAAGCTGGATA
AGGCAAAGAAAGTGATGGAAAACCAGATGTTCGAGGAGAAGCAGGCAGAGTCAATGCCTGAGATCGAGAC
AGAGCAGGAATACAAGGAAATTTTCATCACCCCTCATCAGATTAAACACATAAAGGACTTCAAAGACTAT
AAATACTCTCATAGGGTGGACAAAAAACCCAATCGCAAGCTCATTAATGACACCCTGTACTCAACACGGA
AGGATGATAAAGGTAATACCTTGATTGTGAATAATCTTAATGGATTGTATGACAAAGATAACGACAAGCT
CAAGAAGCTGATCAACAAGTCTCCAGAGAAGCTCCTTATGTATCACCACGACCCACAGACTTATCAGAAA
TTGAAACTGATCATGGAGCAATACGGGGATGAGAAGAACCCACTCTACAAATATTATGAGGAAACAGGTA
ATTACCTGACCAAGTACTCCAAGAAGGATAACGGACCAGTGATCAAAAAGATAAAGTACTATGGCAACAA
ACTTAATGCGCATTTGGACATAACTGACGATTACCCCAATTCTCGAAACAAGGTTGTGAAGCTCTCCCTG
AAGCCTTATAGATTTGACGTGTACCTGGATAATGGGGTTTATAAATTCGTCACCGTGAAAAATCTGGACG
TGATCAAAAAGGAGAACTATTATGAAGTAAACTCAAAGTGCTATGAGGAGGCGAAGAAGCTGAAGAAGAT
CTCCAATCAGGCCGAGTTCATCGCTTCCTTCTATAAGAACGATCTCATCAAGATCAATGGAGAGCTTTAT
CGCGTCATTGGTGTGAACAATGACTTGCTGAACAGGATCGAAGTCAATATGATAGACATTACCTACCGGG
AGTATCTCGAAAACATGAATGATAAACGGCCGCCTCACATCATCAAGACAATCGCATCTAAAACTCAGTC
AATAAAAAAGTACTCTACCGATATCCTGGGGAATCTCTATGAAGTGAAGTCAAAGAAGCACCCACAAATC
ATTAAAAAAGGTGGATCCCCCAAGAAGAAGAGGAAAGTCTCGAGCGACTACAAAGACCATGACGGTGATT
ATAAAGATCATGACATCGATTACAAGGATGACGATGACAAGTAAAGCGGCCGCATAATGCTTAAGTCGAA
CAGAAAGTAATCGTATTGTACACGGCCGCATAATCGAAATTAATACGACTCACTATAGGTCGCCCTCGAA
CTTCACCTGTTTTAGTACTCTGTAATGAAAATTACAGAATCTACTAAAACAAGGCAAAATGCCGTGTTTA
TCTCGTCAACTTGTTGGCGAGATTTTTTTTCCGCTGAGCAATAACTAGCATAACCCCTTGGGGCCTCTAA
ACGGGTCTTGAGGGGTTTTTTGCTGAAACCTCAGGCATTTGAGAAGCACACGGTCACACTGCTTCCGGTA
GTCAATAAACCGGTAAACCAGCAATAGACATAAGCGGCTATTTAACGACCCTGCCCTGAACCGACGACCG
GGTCGAATTTGCTTTCGAATTTCTGCCATTCATCCGCTTATTATCACTTATTCAGGCGTAGCAACCAGGC
GTTTAAGGGCACCAATAACTGCCTTAAAAAAATTACGCCCCGCCCTGCCACTCATCGCAGTACTGTTGTA
ATTCATTAAGCATTCTGCCGACATGGAAGCCATCACAAACGGCATGATGAACCTGAATCGCCAGCGGCAT
CAGCACCTTGTCGCCTTGCGTATAATATTTGCCCATAGTGAAAACGGGGGCGAAGAAGTTGTCCATATTG
GCCACGTTTAAATCAAAACTGGTGAAACTCACCCAGGGATTGGCTGAGACGAAAAACATATTCTCAATAA
ACCCTTTAGGGAAATAGGCCAGGTTTTCACCGTAACACGCCACATCTTGCGAATATATGTGTAGAAACTG
CCGGAAATCGTCGTGGTATTCACTCCAGAGCGATGAAAACGTTTCAGTTTGCTCATGGAAAACGGTGTAA
CAAGGGTGAACACTATCCCATATCACCAGCTCACCGTCTTTCATTGCCATACGGAACTCCGGATGAGCAT
TCATCAGGCGGGCAAGAATGTGAATAAAGGCCGGATAAAACTTGTGCTTATTTTTCTTTACGGTCTTTAA
AAAGGCCGTAATATCCAGCTGAACGGTCTGGTTATAGGTACATTGAGCAACTGACTGAAATGCCTCAAAA
TGTTCTTTACGATGCCATTGGGATATATCAACGGTGGTATATCCAGTGATTTTTTTCTCCATTTTAGCTT
CCTTAGCTCCTGAAAATCTCGATAACTCAAAAAATACGCCCGGTAGTGATCTTATTTCATTATGGTGAAA
GTTGGAACCTCTTACGTGCCGATCAACGTCTCATTTTCGCCAAAAGTTGGCCCAGGGCTTCCCGGTATCA
ACAGGGACACCAGGATTTATTTATTCTGCGAAGTGATCTTCCGTCACAGGTATTTATTCGGCGCAAAGTG
CGTCGGGTGATGCTGCCAACTTACTGATTTAGTGTATGATGGTGTTTTTGAGGTGCTCCAGTGGCTTCTG
TTTCTATCAGCTGTCCCTCCTGTTCAGCTACTGACGGGGTGGTGCGTAACGGCAAAAGCACCGCCGGACA
TCAGCGCTAGCGGAGTGTATACTGGCTTACTATGTTGGCACTGATGAGGGTGTCAGTGAAGTGCTTCATG
TGGCAGGAGAAAAAAGGCTGCACCGGTGCGTCAGCAGAATATGTGATACAGGATATATTCCGCTTCCTCG
CTCACTGACTCGCTACGCTCGGTCGTTCGACTGCGGCGAGCGGAAATGGCTTACGAACGGGGCGGAGATT
TCCTGGAAGATGCCAGGAAGATACTTAACAGGGAAGTGAGAGGGCCGCGGCAAAGCCGTTTTTCCATAGG
CTCCGCCCCCCTGACAAGCATCACGAAATCTGACGCTCAAATCAGTGGTGGCGAAACCCGACAGGACTAT
AAAGATACCAGGCGTTTCCCCTGGCGGCTCCCTCGTGCGCTCTCCTGTTCCTGCCTTTCGGTTTACCGGT
GTCATTCCGCTGTTATGGCCGCGTTTGTCTCATTCCACGCCTGACACTCAGTTCCGGGTAGGCAGTTCGC
TCCAAGCTGGACTGTATGCACGAACCCCCCGTTCAGTCCGACCGCTGCGCCTTATCCGGTAACTATCGTC
TTGAGTCCAACCCGGAAAGACATGCAAAAGCACCACTGGCAGCAGCCACTGGTAATTGATTTAGAGGAGT
TAGTCTTGAAGTCATGCGCCGGTTAAGGCTAAACTGAAAGGACAAGTTTTGGTGACTGCGCTCCTCCAAG
CCAGTTACCTCGGTTCAAAGAGTTGGTAGCTCAGAGAACCTTCGAAAAACCGCCCTGCAAGGCGGTTTTT
TCGTTTTCAGAGCAAGAGATTACGCGCAGACCAAAACGATCTCAAGAAGATCATCTTATTAATCAGATAA
AATATTTCTAGATTTCAGTGCAATTTATCTCTTCAAATGTAGCACCTGAAGTCAGCCCCATACGATATAA
GTTGTAATTCTCATGTTAGTCATGCCCCGCGCCCACCGGAAGGAGCTGACTGGGTTGAAGGCTCTCAAGG
GCATCGGTCGAGATCCCGGTGCCTAATGAGTGAGCTAACTTACATTAATTGCGTTGCGCTCACTGCCCGC
TTTCCAGTCGGGAAACCTGTCGTGCCAGCTGCATTAATGAATCGGCCAACGCGCGGGGAGAGGCGGTTTG
CGTATTGGGCGCCAGGGTGGTTTTTCTTTTCACCAGTGAGACGGGCAACAGCTGATTGCCCTTCACCGCC
TGGCCCTGAGAGAGTTGCAGCAAGCGGTCCACGCTGGTTTGCCCCAGCAGGCGAAAATCCTGTTTGATGG
TGGTTAACGGCGGGATATAACATGAGCTGTCTTCGGTATCGTCGTATCCCACTACCGAGATGTCCGCACC
AACGCGCAGCCCGGACTCGGTAATGGCGCGCATTGCGCCCAGCGCCATCTGATCGTTGGCAACCAGCATC
GCAGTGGGAACGATGCCCTCATTCAGCATTTGCATGGTTTGTTGAAAACCGGACATGGCACTCCAGTCGC
CTTCCCGTTCCGCTATCGGCTGAATTTGATTGCGAGTGAGATATTTATGCCAGCCAGCCAGACGCAGACG
CGCCGAGACAGAACTTAATGGGCCCGCTAACAGCGCGATTTGCTGGTGACCCAATGCGACCAGATGCTCC
ACGCCCAGTCGCGTACCGTCTTCATGGGAGAAAATAATACTGTTGATGGGTGTCTGGTCAGAGACATCAA
GAAATAACGCCGGAACATTAGTGCAGGCAGCTTCCACAGCAATGGCATCCTGGTCATCCAGCGGATAGTT
AATGATCAGCCCACTGACGCGTTGCGCGAGAAGATTGTGCACCGCCGCTTTACAGGCTTCGACGCCGCTT
CGTTCTACCATCGACACCACCACGCTGGCACCCAGTTGATCGGCGCGAGATTTAATCGCCGCGACAATTT
GCGACGGCGCGTGCAGGGCCAGACTGGAGGTGGCAACGCCAATCAGCAACGACTGTTTGCCCGCCAGTTG
TTGTGCCACGCGGTTGGGAATGTAATTCAGCTCCGCCATCGCCGCTTCCACTTTTTCCCGCGTTTTCGCA
GAAACGTGGCTGGCCTGGTTCACCACGCGGGAAACGGTCTGATAAGAGACACCGGCATACTCTGCGACAT
CGTATAACGTTACTGGTTTCACATTCACCACCCTGAATTGACTCTCTTCCGGGCGCTATCATGCCATACC
GCGAAAGGTTTTGCGCCATTCGATGGTGTCCGGGATCTCGACGCTCTCCCTTATGCGACTCCTGCATTAG
GAAATTAATACGACTCACTATA
Features (pLannotate 1.2.2; 19 found; start..end, strand, type, name):
      3..27      +  protein_bind   lac operator: The lac repressor binds to the lac operator to inhibit transcription in E. coli. This inhibition can be relieved by adding lactose or isopropyl-β-D-thiogalactopyranoside (IPTG). lac repressor encoded by lacI
     42..64      +  RBS            RBS: efficient ribosome binding site from bacteriophage T7 gene 10 (Olins and Rangwala, 1989)
     77..3232    +  CDS            cas9: CAS9_STAAU - Experimental evidence at protein level: Swiss-Prot protein existence level 1. CRISPR (clustered regularly interspaced short palindromic repeat) is an adaptive immune system that provides protection against mobile genetic elements (viruses, transposable elements and conjugative plasmids). CRISPR clusters contain spacers, sequences complementary to antecedent mobile elements, and target invading nucleic acids. CRISPR clusters are transcribed and processed into CRISPR RNA (crRNA). In type II CRISPR systems correct processing of pre-crRNA requires a trans- encoded small RNA (tracrRNA)
   3266..3331    +  CDS            3xFLAG: three tandem FLAG® epitope tags, followed by an enterokinase cleavage site
   3401..3419    +  promoter       T7 promoter: promoter for bacteriophage T7 RNA polymerase
   3419..3438    -  CDS            VN155(I152L) (fragment): improved N-terminal fragment of mVenus for use in bimolecular fluorescence complementation (BiFC) (Kodama and Hu, 2010)
   3464..3522    +  misc_RNA       Sa gRNA scaffold (fragment): guide RNA scaffold for the Staphylococcus aureus CRISPR/Cas9 system
   3545..3592    +  terminator     T7 terminator: transcription terminator for bacteriophage T7 RNA polymerase
   3816..4472    -  CDS            cat: CAT_ECOLX - Experimental evidence at protein level: Swiss-Prot protein existence level 1. This enzyme is an effector of chloramphenicol resistance in bacteria. From Escherichia coli. This protein is used as a marker in many commonly used cloning vectors, such as pACYC184.
   4473..4575    -  promoter       cat promoter: promoter of the E. coli cat gene encoding chloramphenicol acetyltransferase
   4696..4839    +  mobile_element IS1 (fragment): prokaryotic transposable element IS1
   4958..5013    -  rep_origin     RSF ori (fragment): Plasmids containing the RSF 1030 origin of replication can be propagated in E. coli cells that contain additional plasmids with compatible origins.
   5101..5645    -  rep_origin     p15A ori: Plasmids containing the medium-copy-number p15A origin of replication can be propagated in E. coli cells that contain a second plasmid with the ColE1 origin.
   5757..5821    -  CDS            TcR (fragment): tetracycline efflux protein; tet; confers resistance to tetracycline
   5836..5857    -  protein_bind   CAP binding site: CAP binding activates transcription in the presence of cAMP. E. coli catabolite activator protein
   5870..6952    -  CDS            lacI: lac repressor; lacI; The lac repressor binds to the lac operator to inhibit transcription in E. coli. This inhibition can be relieved by adding lactose or isopropyl-β-D-thiogalactopyranoside (IPTG).
   6953..7030    -  promoter       lacI promoter: lacI
   7038..7073    -  CDS            TcR (fragment): tetracycline efflux protein; tet; confers resistance to tetracycline
   7076..2       +  promoter       T7 promoter (across the origin): promoter for bacteriophage T7 RNA polymerase
