[The description below was written by a language model from this plasmid's Addgene catalogue record and pLannotate feature annotations shown in this document.]
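Description:
MSP2292 is a bacterial expression and CRISPR plasmid built on the pACYCDuet-1 backbone, a dual-cassette T7 vector for E. coli. It replicates from the p15A origin, which keeps copy number low and makes it compatible with a second plasmid carrying a ColE1-type origin. Selection is by chloramphenicol through the cat gene and its native promoter. The backbone also carries lacI under its own promoter. The short hits to IS1, RSF ori and the tetracycline resistance gene in the feature table look like backbone remnants or partial annotation matches rather than functional parts.

The first cassette places a T7 promoter with an adjacent lac operator and a T7 gene 10 ribosome binding site upstream of a mammalian codon-optimized Staphylococcus aureus Cas9. This Cas9 carries the E782K, N968K and R1015H substitutions that define the KKH variant, which was engineered for altered PAM recognition to broaden the enzyme's targeting range. The protein is fused at its C terminus to a nuclear localization signal and a 3xFLAG epitope; the NLS is listed in the catalogue entry but is not annotated separately. A second T7 promoter downstream drives an SaCas9 single guide RNA, followed by a T7 terminator. The guide carries the "site 2" spacer and an 84-nucleotide truncated repeat/anti-repeat scaffold, which the depositor describes as more active than the full-length form. A small fragment annotated as mVenus coincides with the spacer position, so it is probably a match to the spacer itself.

Because both components depend on T7 RNA polymerase, nuclease and guide are co-expressed from one plasmid in a host that supplies that polymerase, with IPTG inducibility for the Cas9 cassette. This suits bacterial assays of Cas9 cleavage and PAM specificity, although the record does not describe the specific assay.
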