Addgene plasmid #70707: MSP2292
Purpose: Bacterial expression plasmid for KKH SaCas9 & sgRNA targeted to site 2: T7-humanSaCas9(E782K/N968K/R1015H)-NLS-3xFLAG-T7-Sa-sgRNA(84) #2
Depositing lab: Keith Joung. Depositing organization: Massachusetts General Hospital. Publication: Broadening the targeting range of Staphylococcus aureus CRISPR-Cas9 by modifying PAM recognition. Kleinstiver BP, Prew MS, Tsai SQ, Nguyen NT, Topkar VV, Zheng Z, Joung JK. Nat Biotechnol. 2015 Nov 2. doi: 10.1038/nbt.3404. PubMed 26524662.
Backbone
  Vector backbone: pACYCDuet-1
  Backbone manufacturer: EMD Millipore
  Vector type: Bacterial Expression, CRISPR
Growth in bacteria
  Bacterial resistance: Chloramphenicol, 25 μg/mL
  Growth temperature: 37°C
  Growth strain: DH5alpha
  Copy number: Low Copy
Gene/Insert 1
  Gene/Insert name: mammalian codon-optimized KKH variant Staphylococcus aureus Cas9 (alt name: SauCas9)
  Species: S. aureus
  Mutation: E782K, N968K and R1015H in SaCas9
  Promoter: T7
  Tag / fusion protein: NLS-3xFLAG (C terminal on insert)
  Cloning method: Unknown
  Sequencing primers: 5′ ACYCDuetUP1; 3′ oBK390 (5'-GCAAATTCGACCCGGTCGTCG-3')
Gene/Insert 2
  Gene/Insert name: SaCas9 sgRNA (+84)
  Promoter: T7
  Cloning method: Unknown
  Sequencing primers: 5′ DuetDOWN1; 3′ T7-term
Terms and licenses: Academic/Nonprofit Terms; Industry Terms: Not Available to Industry
Depositor comments: For this plasmid, the sequence of the sgRNA spacer is GTCGCCCTCGAACTTCACCT. The length of the sgRNA (not including the spacer sequence) is 84 nucleotides, where this truncated repeat/anti-repeat sgRNA is similar to that described previously by Ran et al., Nature 2015 (PubMed ID: 25830891) and conveys higher activity than the canonical full length sgRNA.
How to cite: MSP2292 was a gift from Keith Joung (Addgene plasmid # 70707 ; http://n2t.net/addgene:70707 ; RRID:Addgene_70707)
