>Addgene plasmid #70707 | MSP2292 | addgene partial sequence | sequence record 131913 | LacI-R 5'-GGCATACTCTGCGACATCGT-3'
CCCTGAATTGACTCTCTTCCGGGCGCTATCATGCCATACCGCGAAAGGTTTTGCGCCATTCGATGGTGTC
CGGGATCTCGACGCTCTCCCTTATGCGACTCCTGCATTAGGAAATTAATACGACTCACTATAGGGGAATT
GTGAGCGGATAACAATTCCCCTGTAGAAATAATTTTGTTTAACTTTAATAAGGAGATATACCATGGGCAA
ACGGAACTACATCCTGGGGCTTGACATTGGGATAACCAGCGTTGGCTACGGAATTATTGATTATGAGACA
CGCGATGTGATTGACGCCGGGGTTAGGCTGTTCAAAGAGGCCAACGTTGAAAACAACGAGGGAAGACGGA
GTAAGCGCGGAGCANGAAGACTCAAGCGCAGACGGAGACATCGGATTCAGAGGGTGAAAAAGCTGCTCTT
CGATTACAATCTCCTGACCGATCATAGTGAGCTGAGCGGAATCAACCCCTACGAGGCGCGAGTGAAAGGG
CTTTCCCAGAAGCTGTCCGAAGAGGAGTTCTCCGCCGCGTTGCTGCACCTGGCCAAACGGAGGGGGGTTC
ACAATGTAAACGAAGTGGAGGAGGACACGGGCAATGAACTTA
