>Addgene plasmid #70707 | MSP2292 | addgene partial sequence | sequence record 133492 | CAT-F 5'-GTTTGTGATGGCTTCCATGTC-3'
TACTGCGATGAGTGGCAGGGCGGGGCGTAATTTTTTTAAGGCAGTTATTGGTGCCCTTAAACGCCTGGTT
GCTACGCCTGAATAAGTGATAATAAGCGGATGAATGGCAGAAATTCGAAAGCAAATTCGACCCGGTCGTC
GGTTCAGGGCAGGGTCGTTAAATAGCCGCTTATGTCTATTGCTGGTTTACCGGTTTATTGACTACCGGAA
GCAGTGTGACCGTGTGCTTCTCAAATGCCTGAGGTTTCAGCAAAAAACCCCTCAAGACCCGTTTAGAGGC
CCCAAGGGGTTATGCTAGTTATTGCTCAGCGGAAAAAAAATCTCGCCAACAAGTTGACGAGATAAACACG
GCATTTTGCCTTGTTTTAGTAGATTCTGTAATTTTCATTACAGAGTACTAAAACAGGTGAAGTTCGAGGG
CGACCTATAGTGAGTCGTATTAATTTCGATTATGCGGCCGTGTACAATACGATTACTTTCTGTTCGACTT
AAGCATTATGCGGCCGCTTTACTTGTCATCGTCATCCTTGTAATCGATGTCATGATCTTTATAATCACCG
TCATGGTCTTTGTAGTCGCTCGAGACTTTCCTCTTCTTCTTGGGGGATCCACCTTTTTTAATGATTTGTG
GGTGCTTCTTTGACTTCACTTCATAGAGATTCCCCAGGATATCGGTAGAGTACTTTTTTATTGACTGAGT
TTTAGATGCGATTGTCTTGATGATGTGAGGCGGCCGTTTATCATTCATGTTTTCGAGATACTCCCGGTAG
GTAATGTCTATCATATTGACTTCGATCCTGTTCAGCAAGTCATTG
